>Addgene plasmid #241383 | Bxb1-GA-CMV-mStayGold | addgene full sequence | sequence record 485725 | Addgene NGS Result
AGCGCCCAATACGCAAACCGCCTCTCCCCGCGCGTTGGCCGATTCATTAATGCAGCTGGCACGACAGGTT
TCCCGACTGGAAAGCGGGCAGTGAGCGCAACGCAATTAATGTGAGTTAGCTCACTCATTAGGCACCCCAG
GCTTTACACTTTATGCTTCCGGCTCGTATGTTGTGTGGAATTGTGAGCGGATAACAATTTCACACAGGAA
ACAGCTATGACCATGATTACGCCAAGCTTAATTCCCTCCCCAGCAGGCAGAAGTATGCAAAGCATGCATC
TCAATTAGTCAGCAACCATAGTCCCGCCCCTAACTCCGCCCATCCCGCCCCTAACTCCGCCCAGTTCCGC
CCATTCTCCGCCCCATGGCTGACTAATTTTTTTTATTTATGCAGAGGCCGAGGCCGCCTCGGCCTCTGAG
CTATTCCAGAAGTAGTGAGGAGGCTTTTTTGGAGGCCTAGGCTTTTGCAAAAAGCTTTGCAAAGATGGAT
AAAGTTTTAAACAGAGAGGAATCTTTGCAGCTAATGGACCTTCTAGGTCTTGAAAGGAGTGGGAATTGGC
TCCGGTGCCCGTCAGTGGGCAGAGCGCACATCGCCCACAGTCCCCGAGAAGTTGGGGGGAGGGGTCGGCA
ATTGAACCGGTGCCTAGAGAAGGTGGCGCGGGGTAAACTGGGAAAGTGATGTCGTGTACTGGCTCCGCCT
TTTTCCCGAGGGTGGGGGAGAACCGTATATAAGTGCAGTAGTCGCCGTGAACGTTCTTTTTCGCAACGGG
TTTGCCGCCAGAACACAGGTAAGTGCCGTGTGTGGTTCCCGCGGGCCTGGCCTCTTTACGGGTTATGGCC
CTTGCGTGCCTTGAATTACTTCCACCTGGCTGCAGTACGTGATTCTTGATCCCGAGCTTCGGGTTGGAAG
TGGGTGGGAGAGTTCGAGGCCTTGCGCTTAAGGAGCCCCTTCGCCTCGTGCTTGAGTTGAGGCCTGGCCT
GGGCGCTGGGGCCGCCGCGTGCGAATCTGGTGGCACCTTCGCGCCTGTCTCGCTGCTTTCGATAAGTCTC
TAGCCATTTAAAATTTTTGATGACCTGCTGCGACGCTTTTTTTCTGGCAAGATAGTCTTGTAAATGCGGG
CCAAGATCTGCACACTGGTATTTCGGTTTTTGGGGCCGCGGGCGGCGACGGGGCCCGTGCGTCCCAGCGC
ACATGTTCGGCGAGGCGGGGCCTGCGAGCGCGGCCACCGAGAATCGGACGGGGGTAGTCTCAAGCTGGCC
GGCCTGCTCTGGTGCCTGGCCTCGCGCCGCCGTGTATCGCCCCGCCCTGGGCGGCAAGGCTGGCCCGGTC
GGCACCAGTTGCGTGAGCGGAAAGATGGCCGCTTCCCGGCCCTGCTGCAGGGAGCTCAAAATGGAGGACG
CGGCGCTCGGGAGAGCGGGCGGGTGAGTCACCCACACAAAGGAAAAGGGCCTTTCCGTCCTCAGCCGTCG
CTTCATGTGACTCCACGGAGTACCGGGCGCCGTCCAGGCACCTCGATTAGTTCTCGAGCTTTTGGAGTAC
GTCGTCTTTAGGTTGGGGGGAGGGGTTTTATGCGATGGAGTTTCCCCACACTGAGTGGGTGGAGACTGAA
GTTAGGCCAGCTTGGCACTTGATGTAATTCTCCTTGGAATTTGCCCTTTTTGAGTTTGGATCTTGGTTCA
TTCTCAAGCCTCAGACAGTGGTTCAAAGTTTTTTTCTTCCATTTCAGGTGTCGTGAGGAATTCGCCACCA
TGGCCGGCTTGTCGACGACGGCGGACTCCGTCGTCAGGATCATCCGGATCCGGATCCGAAGTTCCTATTC
CGAAGTTCCTATTCTCTAGAAAGTATAGGAACTTCATGATATTCGGCAAGCAGGCATCGACTAGTTAATT
AAGTACTTACTCGTTACATAACTTACGGTAAATGGCCCGCCTGGCTGACCGCCCAACGACCCCCGCCCAT
TGACGTCAATAATGACGTATGTTCCCATAGTAACGCCAATAGGGACTTTCCATTGACGTCAATGGGTGGA
GTATTTACGGTAAACTGCCCACTTGGCAGTACATCAAGTGTATCATATGCCAAGTACGCCCCCTATTGAC
GTCAATGACGGTAAATGGCCCGCCTGGCATTATGCCCAGTACATGACCTTATGGGACTTTCCTACTTGGC
AGTACATCTACGTATTAGTCATCGCTATTACCATGGTGATGCGGTTTTGGCAGTACATCAATGGGCGTGG
ATAGCGGTTTGACTCACGGGGATTTCCAAGTCTCCACCCCATTGACGTCAATGGGAGTTTGTTTTGGCAC
CAAAATCAACGGGACTTTCCAAAATGTCGTAACAACTCCGCCCCATTGACGCAAATGGGCGGTAGGCGTG
TACGGTGGGAGGTCTATATAAGCAGAGCTGAGCTCGTTTAGTGAACCGTCAGATCGCCTGGAGACGCCAT
CCACGCTGTAATGGCCACCATGCGGGGTTCTGATCCGATGGTGTCTACAGGCGAGGAGCTGTTTACCGGC
GTGGTGCCCTTCAAGTTCCAGCTGAAGGGCACCATCAACGGCAAGAGCTTCACCGTGGAAGGCGAGGGCG
AGGGCAATAGCCACGAGGGCAGCCACAAAGGCAAGTACGTGTGCACCAGCGGCAAACTGCCAATGTCTTG
GGCCGCCCTGGGAACTAGCTTCGGCTATGGCATGAAGTACTACACCAAGTACCCCAGCGGCCTGAAGAAC
TGGTTCCACGAGGTGATGCCCGAGGGCTTCACCTACGACAGACACATCCAGTACAAGGGCGACGGCAGCA
TCCACGCCAAGCACCAGCACTTCATGAAGAACGGCACCTACCACAACATCGTGGAGTTCACCGGCCAGGA
CTTCAAGGAGAACAGCCCCGTGCTGACCAGCGACATGGACGTGAGCCTGCCCAACGAGGTGCAGCACATC
CCCATAGATGACGGCGTGGAGTGCACAGTGACCCTGCAGTACCCTCTGCTGAGCGACGAGAGCAAGTGCG
TGGAGGCCTACCAGAACACCATCATCAAGCCCCTGCACAATCAGCCAGCCCCCGATGTGCCATTCCACTG
GATCAGAAAGCAGTACACCCAGAGCAAGGACGACACCGAGGAGAGGGACCACATCATCCAGAGCGAGACA
CTGGAGGCCCACCTGTAACAACGTTGCACCTGTGCCTTCTAGTTGCCAGCCATCTGTTGTTTGCCCCTCC
CCCGTGCCTTCCTTGACCCTGGAAGGTGCCACTCCCACTGTCCTTTCCTAATAAAATGAGGAAATTGCAT
CGCATTGTCTGAGTAGGTGTCATTCTATTCTGGGGGGTGGGGTGGGGCAGGACAGCAAGGGGGAGGATTG
GGAAGACAATAGCAGGCATGCTGGGGATGCGGTGGGCTCTATGGCGCTCGCTCGCTGCAAGAACTCTTCC
TCACGGATCCGAAGTTCCTATTCCGAAGTTCCTATTCTTCAAATAGTATAGGAACTTCAGCGCTCACTGG
CCGTCGTTTTACAAAGGGCGAATTCACTGGCCGTCGTTTTACAACGTCGTGACTGGGAAAACCCTGGCGT
TACCCAACTTAATCGCCTTGCAGCACATCCCCCTTTCGCCAGCTGGCGTAATAGCGAAGAGGCCCGCACC
GATCGCCCTTCCCAACAGTTGCGCAGCCTGAATGGCGAATGGCGCCTGATGCGGTATTTTCTCCTTACGC
ATCTGTGCGGTATTTCACACCGCATA
[95 nt withheld, positions 3737-3831]
T
[46 nt withheld, positions 3833-3878]
C
[141 nt withheld, positions 3880-4020]
CCTTTGACGTTGGAGTCCACGTTCTTT
[37 nt withheld, positions 4048-4084]
ACTCTATCTCGGGCTATTCTTTTGATTTATAAGGGATTTTGCCGATTTCGGTCTATTGGTTAAAAAATGA
GCTGATTTAACAAAAATTTAACGCGAATTTTAACAAAATATTAACGTTTACAATTTTATGGTGCACTCTC
AGTACAATCTGCTCTGATGCCGCATAGTTAAGCCAGCCCCGACACCCGCCAACACCCGCTGACGCGCCCT
GACGGGCTTGTCTGCTCCCGGCATCCGCTTACAGACAAGCTGTGACCGTCTCCGGGAGCTGCATGTGTCA
GAGGTTTTCACCGTCATCACCGAAACGCGCGAGACGAAAGGGCCTCGTGATACGCCTATTTTTATAGGTT
AATGTCATGATAATAATGGTTTCTTAGACGTCAGGTGGCACTTTTCGGGGAAATGTGCGCGGAACCCCTA
TTTGTTTATTTTTCTAAATACATTCAAATATGTATCCGCTCATGAGACAATAACCCTGATAAATGCTTCA
ATAATATTGAAAAAGGAAGAGTATGAGTATTCAACATTTCCGTGTCGCCCTTATTCCCTTTTTTGCGGCA
TTTTGCCTTCCTGTTTTTGCTCACCCAGAAACGCTGGTGAAAGTAAAAGATGCTGAAGATCAGTTGGGTG
CACGAGTGGGTTACATCGAACTGGATCTCAACAGCGGTAAGATCCTTGAGAGTTTTCGCCCCGAAGAACG
TTTTCCAATGATGAGCACTTTTAAAGTTCTGCTATGTGGCGCGGTATTATCCCGTATTGACGCCGGGCAA
GAGCAACTCGGTCGCCGCATACACTATTCTCAGAATGACTTGGTTGAGTACTCACCAGTCACAGAAAAGC
ATCTTACGGATGGCATGACAGTAAGAGAATTATGCAGTGCTGCCATAACCATGAGTGATAACACTGCGGC
CAACTTACTTCTGACAACGATCGGAGGACCGAAGGAGCTAACCGCTTTTTTGCACAACATGGGGGATCAT
GTAACTCGCCTTGATCGTTGGGAACCGGAGCTGAATGAAGCCATACCAAACGACGAGCGTGACACCACGA
TGCCTGTAGCAATGGCAACAACGTTGCGCAAACTATTAACTGGCGAACTACTTACTCTAGCTTCCCGGCA
ACAATTAATAGACTGGATGGAGGCGGATAAAGTTGCAGGACCACTTCTGCGCTCGGCCCTTCCGGCTGGC
TGGTTTATTGCTGATAAATCTGGAGCCGGTGAGCGTGGGTCTCGCGGTATCATTGCAGCACTGGGGCCAG
ATGGTAAGCCCTCCCGTATCGTAGTTATCTACACGACGGGGAGTCAGGCAACTATGGATGAACGAAATAG
ACAGATCGCTGAGATAGGTGCCTCACTGATTAAGCATTGGTAACTGTCAGACCAAGTTTACTCATATATA
CTTTAGATTGATTTAAAACTTCATTTTTAATTTAAAAGGATCTAGGTGAAGATCCTTTTTGATAATCTCA
TGACCAAAATCCCTTAACGTGAGTTTTCGTTCCACTGAGCGTCAGACCCCGTAGAAAAGATCAAAGGATC
TTCTTGAGATCCTTTTTTTCTGCGCGTAATCTGCTGCTTGCAAACAAAAAAACCACCGCTACCAGCGGTG
GTTTGTTTGCCGGATCAAGAGCTACCAACTCTTTTTCCGAAGGTAACTGGCTTCAGCAGAGCGCAGATAC
CAAATACTGTTCTTCTAGTGTAGCCGTAGTTAGGCCACCACTTCAAGAACTCTGTAGCACCGCCTACATA
CCTCGCTCTGCTAATCCTGTTACCAGTGGCTGCTGCCAGTGGCGATAAGTCGTGTCTTACCGGGTTGGAC
TCAAGACGATAGTTACCGGATAAGGCGCAGCGGTCGGGCTGAACGGGGGGTTCGTGCACACAGCCCAGCT
TGGAGCGAACGACCTACACCGAACTGAGATACCTACAGCGTGAGCTATGAGAAAGCGCCACGCTTCCCGA
AGGGAGAAAGGCGGACAGGTATCCGGTAAGCGGCAGGGTCGGAACAGGAGAGCGCACGAGGGAGCTTCCA
GGGGGAAACGCCTGGTATCTTTATAGTCCTGTCGGGTTTCGCCACCTCTGACTTGAGCGTCGATTTTTGT
GATGCTCGTCAGGGGGGCGGAGCCTATGGAAAAACGCCAGCAACGCGGCCTTTTTACGGTTCCTGGCCTT
TTGCTGGCCTTTTGCTCACATGTTCTTTCCTGCGTTATCCCCTGATTCTGTGGATAACCGTATTACCGCC
TTTGAGTGAGCTGATACCGCTCGCCGCAGCCGAACGACCGAGCGCAGCGAGTCAGTGAGCGAGGAAGCGG
AAG
Features (pLannotate 1.2.2; 23 found; start..end, strand, type, name):
      2..94      +  CDS            lacI (fragment): lac repressor; lacI; The lac repressor binds to the lac operator to inhibit transcription in E. coli. This inhibition can be relieved by adding lactose or isopropyl-β-D-thiogalactopyranoside (IPTG).
    107..128     +  protein_bind   CAP binding site: CAP binding activates transcription in the presence of cAMP. E. coli catabolite activator protein
    143..173     +  promoter       lac promoter: promoter for the E. coli lac operon
    181..197     +  protein_bind   lac operator: The lac repressor binds to the lac operator to inhibit transcription in E. coli. This inhibition can be relieved by adding lactose or isopropyl-β-D-thiogalactopyranoside (IPTG). lac repressor encoded by lacI
    253..463     +  promoter       SV40 promoter: SV40 early promoter
    485..551     +  CDS            small t antigen (fragment): SV40 (simian virus 40) small t antigen
    558..1736    +  promoter       EF-1α promoter: strong constitutive promoter for human elongation factor EF-1α
   1808..1855    +  protein_bind   FRT: FLP-mediated recombination occurs in the 8-bp core sequence TCTAGAAA (Turan and Bode, 2011). FLP recombinase from the Saccharomyces cerevisiae 2μ plasmid
   1855..1879    -  CDS            NeoR/KanR (fragment): aminoglycoside phosphotransferase confers resistance to neomycin, kanamycin, and G418 (Geneticin®)
   1902..2205    +  enhancer       CMV enhancer: human cytomegalovirus immediate early enhancer
   2206..2409    +  promoter       CMV promoter: human cytomegalovirus (CMV) immediate early promoter
   2410..2443    +  promoter       TRE3GV promoter (fragment): 3rd-generation Tet-responsive promoter that can be activated by binding of Tet-On® 3G, optimized for retroviral and lentiviral vectors
   3180..3404    +  polyA_signal   bGH poly(A) signal: bovine growth hormone polyadenylation signal
   3414..3435    +  CDS            PuroR (fragment): puromycin N-acetyltransferase; pac from Streptomyces; confers resistance to puromycin
   3494..3514    +  CDS            lacZα (fragment): LacZα fragment of β-galactosidase; lacZ fragment
   3522..3679    +  CDS            lacZα (fragment): LacZα fragment of β-galactosidase; lacZ fragment
   3685..3736    -  misc_feature   bom (fragment): basis of mobility region from pBR322
   3755..4210    +  rep_origin     f1 ori (sequence partly withheld): f1 bacteriophage origin of replication; arrow indicates direction of (+) strand synthesis
   4211..4260    -  misc_feature   bom (fragment): basis of mobility region from pBR322
   4362..4397    -  CDS            rop (fragment): Rop protein, which maintains plasmids at low copy number; rop
   4492..4596    +  promoter       AmpR promoter: bla
   4597..5457    +  CDS            AmpR: β-lactamase; bla; confers resistance to ampicillin, carbenicillin, and related antibiotics
   5628..6216    +  rep_origin     ori: high-copy-number ColE1/pMB1/pBR322/pUC origin of replication
