[The description below was written by a language model from this plasmid's Addgene catalogue record and pLannotate feature annotations shown in this document.]
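Description:
Bxb1-GA-CMV-mStayGold is a mammalian expression donor plasmid built on a pBR322/pUC-type backbone and intended for site-specific genomic integration by the serine recombinase Bxb1. "GA" presumably denotes the central dinucleotide variant of the Bxb1 attachment site, which would restrict recombination to a matching landing pad. The associated work describes a platform for single-copy integration of DNA payloads into human induced pluripotent stem cells. In bacteria the plasmid is maintained at high copy through a ColE1/pUC origin and selected with ampicillin via the β-lactamase gene and its native promoter. An f1 phage origin and remnants of lac regulatory sequence, lacZα, bom and rop are also present as backbone carry-over.

The payload is a constitutive transcription unit in which the CMV immediate-early enhancer and promoter drive the synthetic fluorescent protein mStayGold, terminated by the bovine growth hormone polyadenylation signal. The annotation software did not label the mStayGold coding sequence, but an unannotated gap between the promoter and the poly(A) signal fits its expected position. The Bxb1 attachment site is likewise not annotated, so its location cannot be given from the table.

Upstream of the CMV cassette lie an SV40 early promoter, a short small t antigen fragment, a full EF-1α promoter and an FRT site. No complete mammalian resistance gene is detected, only very short NeoR/KanR and PuroR matches. One plausible reading is that the EF-1α promoter activates a promoterless marker in the landing pad after integration, and that the FRT site allows later FLP-mediated excision of auxiliary sequences. The record does not state either function. The construct is used to place a bright, constitutively expressed green reporter at a defined genomic locus.
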