Addgene plasmid #241383: Bxb1-GA-CMV-mStayGold
Purpose: Bxb1-GA donor plasmid for integrating a transcription unit for constitutive expression of mStayGold with CMV promoter
Depositing lab: Richard Davis. Depositing organization: Leiden University Medical Center. Publication: STRAIGHT-IN Dual: a platform for dual, single-copy integrations of DNA payloads and gene circuits into human induced pluripotent stem cells. Blanch-Asensio A, Ploessl DS, Wang NB, Mummery CL, Galloway KE, Davis RP. bioRxiv [Preprint]. 2024 Oct 17:2024.10.17.616637. doi: 10.1101/2024.10.17.616637. PubMed 39464154.
Backbone
  Vector backbone: pBR322/pUC
  Backbone size w/o insert (bp): 4700
  Vector type: Mammalian Expression
Growth in bacteria
  Bacterial resistance: Ampicillin, 100 μg/mL
  Growth temperature: 37°C
  Growth strain: NEB Stable
  Copy number: High Copy
Gene/Insert
  Gene/Insert name: mStayGold
  Species: Synthetic
  Insert size (bp): 1500
  Promoter: CMV
  Cloning method: Gibson Cloning
Terms and licenses: Academic/Nonprofit Terms; Industry Terms: Not Available to Industry
How to cite: Bxb1-GA-CMV-mStayGold was a gift from Richard Davis (Addgene plasmid # 241383 ; http://n2t.net/addgene:241383 ; RRID:Addgene_241383)
